Addgene plasmid #190607: pUC19-sg-1
Purpose: Expresses a gRNA for base editing the EGFP Kozak sequence of pWPT-/mEGFP-1T-IRES-mCherry
Depositing lab: Alessandro Quattrone. Depositing organization: Universita degli Studi di Trento. Publication: Translational enhancement by base editing of the Kozak sequence rescues haploinsufficiency. Ambrosini C, Destefanis E, Kheir E, Broso F, Alessandrini F, Longhi S, Battisti N, Pesce I, Dassi E, Petris G, Cereseto A, Quattrone A. Nucleic Acids Res. 2022 Oct 14;50(18):10756-10771. doi: 10.1093/nar/gkac799. PubMed 36165847.
Backbone
  Vector backbone: pUC19
  Backbone size w/o insert (bp): 3024
  Total vector size (bp): 3027
  Vector type: Mammalian Expression, CRISPR
Growth in bacteria
  Bacterial resistance: Ampicillin, 100 μg/mL
  Growth temperature: 37°C
  Growth strain: DH5alpha
  Copy number: High Copy
Gene/Insert
  Gene/Insert name: gRNA sequence
  gRNA/shRNA sequence: EGFP Kozak sequence in pWPT-/mEGP-1T-IRES-mCherry
  Promoter: U6
  Cloning method: Restriction Enzyme; 5′ cloning site BbsI (destroyed during cloning); 3′ cloning site BbsI (destroyed during cloning)
  Sequencing primers: 5′ pLKO
Terms and licenses: Academic/Nonprofit Terms; Industry Terms: Not Available to Industry
How to cite: pUC19-sg-1 was a gift from Alessandro Quattrone (Addgene plasmid # 190607 ; http://n2t.net/addgene:190607 ; RRID:Addgene_190607)
