[The description below was written by a language model from this plasmid's Addgene catalogue record and pLannotate feature annotations shown in this document.]
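Description:
pUC19-sg-1 is a small (about 3.0 kb) guide RNA expression plasmid built on the pUC19 cloning backbone and classed as a mammalian expression/CRISPR vector. It is propagated in E. coli through the high-copy ColE1/pUC origin and selected with ampicillin via the β-lactamase gene and its native promoter. The rest of the backbone consists of typical pUC19 remnants: fragments of lacZα, the lac promoter, lac operator and CAP binding site, part of the multiple cloning site, and short rop, bom and lacI fragments. None of these contribute to the function of the construct in mammalian cells, and there is no mammalian selection marker or reporter.

The payload is a single RNA polymerase III transcription unit inserted within the lacZα/MCS region. A human U6 promoter drives a guide RNA made of a target-specific spacer followed by a scaffold annotated as Streptococcus pyogenes tracrRNA-derived sequence. The spacer was cloned between two BbsI sites, both destroyed in the process, as is usual for this type IIS oligo-cloning strategy. According to the record, the guide targets the Kozak sequence upstream of EGFP in the reporter pWPT-/mEGFP-1T-IRES-mCherry. The plasmid encodes no Cas9 or base editor, so the editor must be supplied from a separate construct. It is intended for base editing of the reporter's translation initiation context, in work that examined whether Kozak sequence editing can enhance translation as a way of rescuing haploinsufficiency.
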