Features (pLannotate 1.2.2; 13 found; start..end, strand, type, name):
      3..38      +  CDS            rop (fragment): Rop protein, which maintains plasmids at low copy number; rop
    140..239     +  misc_feature   bom (fragment): basis of mobility region from pBR322
    245..402     -  CDS            lacZα (fragment): LacZα fragment of β-galactosidase; lacZ fragment
    405..645     +  promoter       U6 promoter: RNA polymerase III promoter for human U6 snRNA
    693..760     +  misc_RNA       tracrRNA (fragment): trans-activating CRISPR RNA for the Streptococcus pyogenes CRISPR/Cas9 system
    767..796     +  misc_feature   MCS (fragment): pUC18/19 multiple cloning site
    833..849     -  protein_bind   lac operator: The lac repressor binds to the lac operator to inhibit transcription in E. coli. This inhibition can be relieved by adding lactose or isopropyl-β-D-thiogalactopyranoside (IPTG). lac repressor encoded by lacI
    857..887     -  promoter       lac promoter: promoter for the E. coli lac operon
    902..923     -  protein_bind   CAP binding site: CAP binding activates transcription in the presence of cAMP. E. coli catabolite activator protein
    936..1028    -  CDS            lacI (fragment): lac repressor; lacI; The lac repressor binds to the lac operator to inhibit transcription in E. coli. This inhibition can be relieved by adding lactose or isopropyl-β-D-thiogalactopyranoside (IPTG).
   1211..1799    -  rep_origin     ori: high-copy-number ColE1/pMB1/pBR322/pUC origin of replication
   1970..2830    -  CDS            AmpR: β-lactamase; bla; confers resistance to ampicillin, carbenicillin, and related antibiotics
   2831..2935    -  promoter       AmpR promoter: bla
>Addgene plasmid #190607 | pUC19-sg-1 | addgene full sequence | sequence record 375286 | Addgene NGS Result
GTCTCGCGCGTTTCGGTGATGACGGTGAAAACCTCTGACACATGCAGCTCCCGGAGACGGTCACAGCTTG
TCTGTAAGCGGATGCCGGGAGCAGACAAGCCCGTCAGGGCGCGTCAGCGGGTGTTGGCGGGTGTCGGGGC
TGGCTTAACTATGCGGCATCAGAGCAGATTGTACTGAGAGTGCACCATATGCGGTGTGAAATACCGCACA
GATGCGTAAGGAGAAAATACCGCATCAGGCGCCATTCGCCATTCAGGCTGCGCAACTGTTGGGAAGGGCG
ATCGGTGCGGGCCTCTTCGCTATTACGCCAGCTGGCGAAAGGGGGATGTGCTGCAAGGCGATTAAGTTGG
GTAACGCCAGGGTTTTCCCAGTCACGACGTTGTAAAACGACGGCCAGTGAATTCGAGGGCCTATTTCCCA
TGATTCCTTCATATTTGCATATACGATACAAGGCTGTTAGAGAGATAATTGGAATTAATTTGACTGTAAA
CACAAAGATATTAGTACAAAATACGTGACGTAGAAAGTAATAATTTCTTGGGTAGTTTGCAGTTTTAAAA
TTATGTTTTAAAATGGACTATCATATGCTTACCGTAACTTGAAAGTATTTCGATTTCTTGGCTTTATATA
TCTTGTGGAAAGGACGAAACACCGCCATAGTGGCTTAGTTAGATGTTTAAGAGCTATGCTGGAAACAGCA
TAGCAAGTTTAAATAAGGCTAGTCCGTTATCAACTTGAAAAAGTGGCACCGAGTCGGTGCTTTTTTTCTA
GAGTCGACCTGCAGGCATGCAAGCTTGGCGTAATCATGGTCATAGCTGTTTCCTGTGTGAAATTGTTATC
CGCTCACAATTCCACACAACATACGAGCCGGAAGCATAAAGTGTAAAGCCTGGGGTGCCTAATGAGTGAG
CTAACTCACATTAATTGCGTTGCGCTCACTGCCCGCTTTCCAGTCGGGAAACCTGTCGTGCCAGCTGCAT
TAATGAATCGGCCAACGCGCGGGGAGAGGCGGTTTGCGTATTGGGCGCTCTTCCGCTTCCTCGCTCACTG
ACTCGCTGCGCTCGGTCGTTCGGCTGCGGCGAGCGGTATCAGCTCACTCAAAGGCGGTAATACGGTTATC
CACAGAATCAGGGGATAACGCAGGAAAGAACATGTGAGCAAAAGGCCAGCAAAAGGCCAGGAACCGTAAA
AAGGCCGCGTTGCTGGCGTTTTTCCATAGGCTCCGCCCCCCTGACGAGCATCACAAAAATCGACGCTCAA
GTCAGAGGTGGCGAAACCCGACAGGACTATAAAGATACCAGGCGTTTCCCCCTGGAAGCTCCCTCGTGCG
CTCTCCTGTTCCGACCCTGCCGCTTACCGGATACCTGTCCGCCTTTCTCCCTTCGGGAAGCGTGGCGCTT
TCTCATAGCTCACGCTGTAGGTATCTCAGTTCGGTGTAGGTCGTTCGCTCCAAGCTGGGCTGTGTGCACG
AACCCCCCGTTCAGCCCGACCGCTGCGCCTTATCCGGTAACTATCGTCTTGAGTCCAACCCGGTAAGACA
CGACTTATCGCCACTGGCAGCAGCCACTGGTAACAGGATTAGCAGAGCGAGGTATGTAGGCGGTGCTACA
GAGTTCTTGAAGTGGTGGCCTAACTACGGCTACACTAGAAGAACAGTATTTGGTATCTGCGCTCTGCTGA
AGCCAGTTACCTTCGGAAAAAGAGTTGGTAGCTCTTGATCCGGCAAACAAACCACCGCTGGTAGCGGTGG
TTTTTTTGTTTGCAAGCAGCAGATTACGCGCAGAAAAAAAGGATCTCAAGAAGATCCTTTGATCTTTTCT
ACGGGGTCTGACGCTCAGTGGAACGAAAACTCACGTTAAGGGATTTTGGTCATGAGATTATCAAAAAGGA
TCTTCACCTAGATCCTTTTAAATTAAAAATGAAGTTTTAAATCAATCTAAAGTATATATGAGTAAACTTG
GTCTGACAGTTACCAATGCTTAATCAGTGAGGCACCTATCTCAGCGATCTGTCTATTTCGTTCATCCATA
GTTGCCTGACTCCCCGTCGTGTAGATAACTACGATACGGGAGGGCTTACCATCTGGCCCCAGTGCTGCAA
TGATACCGCGAGACCCACGCTCACCGGCTCCAGATTTATCAGCAATAAACCAGCCAGCCGGAAGGGCCGA
GCGCAGAAGTGGTCCTGCAACTTTATCCGCCTCCATCCAGTCTATTAATTGTTGCCGGGAAGCTAGAGTA
AGTAGTTCGCCAGTTAATAGTTTGCGCAACGTTGTTGCCATTGCTACAGGCATCGTGGTGTCACGCTCGT
CGTTTGGTATGGCTTCATTCAGCTCCGGTTCCCAACGATCAAGGCGAGTTACATGATCCCCCATGTTGTG
CAAAAAAGCGGTTAGCTCCTTCGGTCCTCCGATCGTTGTCAGAAGTAAGTTGGCCGCAGTGTTATCACTC
ATGGTTATGGCAGCACTGCATAATTCTCTTACTGTCATGCCATCCGTAAGATGCTTTTCTGTGACTGGTG
AGTACTCAACCAAGTCATTCTGAGAATAGTGTATGCGGCGACCGAGTTGCTCTTGCCCGGCGTCAATACG
GGATAATACCGCGCCACATAGCAGAACTTTAAAAGTGCTCATCATTGGAAAACGTTCTTCGGGGCGAAAA
CTCTCAAGGATCTTACCGCTGTTGAGATCCAGTTCGATGTAACCCACTCGTGCACCCAACTGATCTTCAG
CATCTTTTACTTTCACCAGCGTTTCTGGGTGAGCAAAAACAGGAAGGCAAAATGCCGCAAAAAAGGGAAT
AAGGGCGACACGGAAATGTTGAATACTCATACTCTTCCTTTTTCAATATTATTGAAGCATTTATCAGGGT
TATTGTCTCATGAGCGGATACATATTTGAATGTATTTAGAAAAATAAACAAATAGGGGTTCCGCGCACAT
TTCCCCGAAAAGTGCCACCTGACGTCTAAGAAACCATTATTATCATGACATTAACCTATAAAAATAGGCG
TATCACGAGGCCCTTTC
